Addgene plasmid #138448: pcDNA4/TO-BcRF1 1-178-2xStrep
Purpose: Expresses truncated BcRF1 with a C-terminal 2xStrep tag in mammalian cells
Depositing lab: Britt Glaunsinger. Depositing organization: University of California, Berkeley. Publication: The gammaherpesviral TATA-box-binding protein directly interacts with the CTD of host RNA Pol II to direct late gene transcription. Castaneda AF, Didychuk AL, Louder RK, McCollum CO, Davis ZH, Nogales E, Glaunsinger BA. PLoS Pathog. 2020 Sep 4;16(9):e1008843. doi: 10.1371/journal.ppat.1008843. eCollection 2020 Sep. PubMed 32886723.
Backbone
  Vector backbone: pcDNA4/TO
  Backbone manufacturer: Invitrogen
  Backbone size w/o insert (bp): 5118
  Total vector size (bp): 5655
  Vector type: Mammalian Expression
  Selectable markers: Zeocin
Growth in bacteria
  Bacterial resistance: Ampicillin, 100 μg/mL
  Growth temperature: 37°C
  Growth strain: DH5alpha
  Copy number: High Copy
Gene/Insert
  Gene/Insert name: BcRF1
  Species: EBV (HHV-4)
  Insert size (bp): 534
  Mutation: Amino acids 1-178
  Entrez Gene: BcRF1 (a.k.a. HHV4_BcRF1.2)
  Promoter: CMV
  Tag / fusion protein: Strep (C terminal on backbone)
  Cloning method: Ligation Independent Cloning
  Sequencing primers: 5′ CGCAAATGGGCGGTAGGCGTG; 3′ TAGAAGGCACAGTCGAGG
Terms and licenses: Academic/Nonprofit Terms; Industry Terms: Not Available to Industry
How to cite: pcDNA4/TO-BcRF1 1-178-2xStrep was a gift from Britt Glaunsinger (Addgene plasmid # 138448 ; http://n2t.net/addgene:138448 ; RRID:Addgene_138448)
