[The description below was written by a language model from this plasmid's Addgene catalogue record and pLannotate feature annotations shown in this document.]
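Description:
pcDNA4/TO-BcRF1 1-178-2xStrep is a mammalian expression plasmid of about 5.65 kb, built on the Invitrogen pcDNA4/TO backbone. It is propagated in E. coli through a high-copy ColE1/pUC-type origin with ampicillin selection from the bla gene. An f1 origin is also present. For selection in mammalian cells, a Zeocin resistance gene (Sh ble) is preceded by tandem SV40 early and bacterial EM7 promoters and followed by an SV40 polyadenylation signal, so the marker can be expressed in either host.

The payload is a 534 bp fragment of the Epstein-Barr virus (HHV-4) gene BcRF1 encoding amino acids 1–178, fused at its C terminus to a backbone-encoded 2xStrep tag. Expression is driven by the CMV immediate early enhancer and promoter. Just downstream of the promoter are two short matches that the annotation software labels as tet-operator-containing promoter fragments. These fit the tandem tet operators of the "TO" design, which allow repression in cells expressing the Tet repressor and induction with tetracycline, while cells lacking the repressor express the insert constitutively. The transcript ends at a bovine growth hormone polyadenylation signal.

Neither feature table annotates the BcRF1 coding sequence or the Strep tag, which presumably lie in the unannotated interval between the operator region and the bGH signal. The two sequence records, one from the depositor and one from repository sequencing, differ by three nucleotides in length and start at different positions, but they show the same element order.

The record states that the plasmid is for expressing truncated, Strep-tagged BcRF1 in mammalian cells. The associated publication concerns the gammaherpesviral TATA-box-binding protein and its interaction with host RNA polymerase II in late gene transcription, and a Strep tag is typically used for affinity purification and detection.
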