Features (pLannotate 1.2.2; 22 found; start..end, strand, type, name):
     28..80      -  misc_feature   bom (fragment): basis of mobility region from pBR322
    235..614     +  enhancer       CMV enhancer: human cytomegalovirus immediate early enhancer
    687..704     -  promoter       CMV promoter (fragment): human cytomegalovirus (CMV) immediate early promoter
    767..818     +  promoter       CMVd2 promoter: truncated human cytomegalovirus (CMV) immediate early promoter that yields moderately reduced expression relative to the full-length promoter
    820..839     +  promoter       PLtetO-1 promoter (fragment): modified phage lambda PL promoter with tet operator sites (Lutz and Bujard, 1997)
    841..860     +  promoter       PLtetO-1 promoter (fragment): modified phage lambda PL promoter with tet operator sites (Lutz and Bujard, 1997)
    868..901     +  promoter       TRE3GV promoter (fragment): 3rd-generation Tet-responsive promoter that can be activated by binding of Tet-On® 3G, optimized for retroviral and lentiviral vectors
   1669..1893    +  polyA_signal   bGH poly(A) signal: bovine growth hormone polyadenylation signal
   1897..1918    +  promoter       SV40 promoter (fragment): SV40 enhancer and early promoter
   1939..2367    +  rep_origin     f1 ori (sequence partly withheld): f1 bacteriophage origin of replication; arrow indicates direction of (+) strand synthesis
   2381..2710    +  promoter       SV40 promoter: SV40 enhancer and early promoter
   2758..2805    +  promoter       EM7 promoter: synthetic bacterial promoter&nbsp
   2824..3198    +  CDS            BleoR: antibiotic-binding protein; Sh ble from Streptoalloteichus hindustanus; confers resistance to bleomycin, phleomycin, and Zeocin™
   3208..3333    +  CDS            ble (fragment): BLE_KLEPN - Experimental evidence at protein level: Swiss-Prot protein existence level 1. Binding protein with a strong affinity to the bleomycin family of antibiotics. Binds to CL990; an antimitotic-antibiotic compound. From Klebsiella pneumoniae.
   3328..3449    +  polyA_signal   SV40 poly(A) signal: SV40 polyadenylation signal
   3522..3538    -  protein_bind   lac operator: The lac repressor binds to the lac operator to inhibit transcription in E. coli. This inhibition can be relieved by adding lactose or isopropyl-β-D-thiogalactopyranoside (IPTG). lac repressor encoded by lacI
   3546..3576    -  promoter       lac promoter: promoter for the E. coli lac operon
   3591..3612    -  protein_bind   CAP binding site: CAP binding activates transcription in the presence of cAMP. E. coli catabolite activator protein
   3625..3717    -  CDS            lacI (fragment): lac repressor; lacI; The lac repressor binds to the lac operator to inhibit transcription in E. coli. This inhibition can be relieved by adding lactose or isopropyl-β-D-thiogalactopyranoside (IPTG).
   3900..4485    -  rep_origin     ori: high-copy-number ColE1/pMB1/pBR322/pUC origin of replication
   4656..5516    -  CDS            AmpR: β-lactamase; bla; confers resistance to ampicillin, carbenicillin, and related antibiotics
   5517..5621    -  promoter       AmpR promoter: bla
>Addgene plasmid #138448 | pcDNA4/TO-BcRF1 1-178-2xStrep | depositor full sequence | sequence record 267328 | pcDNA4/TO-BcRF1 1-178-2xStrep sequence 5652 bps
GACGGATCGGGAGATCTCCCGATCCCCTATGGTGCACTCTCAGTACAATCTGCTCTGATGCCGCATAGTT
AAGCCAGTATCTGCTCCCTGCTTGTGTGTTGGAGGTCGCTGAGTAGTGCGCGAGCAAAATTTAAGCTACA
ACAAGGCAAGGCTTGACCGACAATTGCATGAAGAATCTGCTTAGGGTTAGGCGTTTTGCGCTGCTTCGCG
ATGTACGGGCCAGATATACGCGTTGACATTGATTATTGACTAGTTATTAATAGTAATCAATTACGGGGTC
ATTAGTTCATAGCCCATATATGGAGTTCCGCGTTACATAACTTACGGTAAATGGCCCGCCTGGCTGACCG
CCCAACGACCCCCGCCCATTGACGTCAATAATGACGTATGTTCCCATAGTAACGCCAATAGGGACTTTCC
ATTGACGTCAATGGGTGGAGTATTTACGGTAAACTGCCCACTTGGCAGTACATCAAGTGTATCATATGCC
AAGTACGCCCCCTATTGACGTCAATGACGGTAAATGGCCCGCCTGGCATTATGCCCAGTACATGACCTTA
TGGGACTTTCCTACTTGGCAGTACATCTACGTATTAGTCATCGCTATTACCATGGTGATGCGGTTTTGGC
AGTACATCAATGGGCGTGGATAGCGGTTTGACTCACGGGGATTTCCAAGTCTCCACCCCATTGACGTCAA
TGGGAGTTTGTTTTGGAACCAAAATCAACGGGACTTTCCAAAATGTCGTAACAACTCCGCCCCATTGACG
CAAATGGGCGGTAGGCGTGTACGGTGGGAGGTCTATATAAGCAGAGCTCTCCCTATCAGTGATAGAGATC
TCCCTATCAGTGATAGAGATCGTCGACGAGCTCGTTTAGTGAACCGTCAGATCGCCTGGAGACGCCATCC
ACGCTGTTTTGACCTCCATAGAAGACACCGGGACCGATCCAGCCTCCGGACTCTAGCGTTTAAACTTAAG
CTTGGTACCGAGCTCGGATCCATGACACAAGGTAAGAGGGAGATGGGGGGAGGTCTCGAGGGCTTCTCTT
CACAGCTGGGTCTCTTTTACGCCCTGGCCTGCAACCGCAGCCCACCTGCACTTCCCGAGGATGCTACCCT
TCTAATCAAATGGTTGGACACGGCCCTGGGCAGGGAGGCCACCTTTTACGCGTGTCGGGCTATGCGTCGT
CTTCTACTCGGCGTTATCCGAATAAATGACTGCCAGGAGCTGCCACCCGGTTTAATAATTCTGAGTCCGG
GCACCGTCCCTGGCCCCCTTGGAGTCCAGAGTCTGGAGCATACAGACTGCGAAATATGGTCCTCTGCCCA
CCCTGACCACGCTGCCCACCTCCCGGTGCCCAGGGTCATCACATACACCGACTGCCCGGGTTCCATAAGC
ACGAGCTCAATGTTTCGCCTTATCATCCGCTACTTGTCTCATCACCAATTTGAGCGCTGCTTCGAGCAGT
TCTGCCGCGTGGTCCCGCGTCGCTTCCTAGGGACCTGTAAGCAAAACTCTGCAAAGATGCTGGCTCTCGA
GGGAGGCGGTGGATGGAGCCACCCCCAGTTCGAGAAGGGCGGCGGCAGCGGCGGCGGCAGCGGCGGCGGC
AGCTGGAGCCACCCCCAGTTCGAGAAGGGGCCCGTTTAAACCCGCTGATCAGCCTCGACTGTGCCTTCTA
GTTGCCAGCCATCTGTTGTTTGCCCCTCCCCCGTGCCTTCCTTGACCCTGGAAGGTGCCACTCCCACTGT
CCTTTCCTAATAAAATGAGGAAATTGCATCGCATTGTCTGAGTAGGTGTCATTCTATTCTGGGGGGTGGG
GTGGGGCAGGACAGCAAGGGGGAGGATTGGGAAGACAATAGCAGGCATGCTGGGGATGCGGTGGGCTCTA
TGGCTTCTGAGGCGGAAAGAACCAGCTGGGGCTCTAGGGGGTATCCCC
[124 nt withheld, positions 1939-2062]
C
[91 nt withheld, positions 2064-2154]
A
[49 nt withheld, positions 2156-2204]
CCTTTGACGTTGGAGTCCACGTTCTTT
[37 nt withheld, positions 2232-2268]
ACCCTATCTCGGTCTATTCTTTTGATTTATAAGGGATTTTGCCGATTTCGGCCTATTGGTTAAAAAATGA
GCTGATTTAACAAAAATTTAACGCGAATTAATTCTGTGGAATGTGTGTCAGTTAGGGTGTGGAAAGTCCC
CAGGCTCCCCAGCAGGCAGAAGTATGCAAAGCATGCATCTCAATTAGTCAGCAACCAGGTGTGGAAAGTC
CCCAGGCTCCCCAGCAGGCAGAAGTATGCAAAGCATGCATCTCAATTAGTCAGCAACCATAGTCCCGCCC
CTAACTCCGCCCATCCCGCCCCTAACTCCGCCCAGTTCCGCCCATTCTCCGCCCCATGGCTGACTAATTT
TTTTTATTTATGCAGAGGCCGAGGCCGCCTCTGCCTCTGAGCTATTCCAGAAGTAGTGAGGAGGCTTTTT
TGGAGGCCTAGGCTTTTGCAAAAAGCTCCCGGGAGCTTGTATATCCATTTTCGGATCTGATCAGCACGTG
TTGACAATTAATCATCGGCATAGTATATCGGCATAGTATAATACGACAAGGTGAGGAACTAAACCATGGC
CAAGTTGACCAGTGCCGTTCCGGTGCTCACCGCGCGCGACGTCGCCGGAGCGGTCGAGTTCTGGACCGAC
CGGCTCGGGTTCTCCCGGGACTTCGTGGAGGACGACTTCGCCGGTGTGGTCCGGGACGACGTGACCCTGT
TCATCAGCGCGGTCCAGGACCAGGTGGTGCCGGACAACACCCTGGCCTGGGTGTGGGTGCGCGGCCTGGA
CGAGCTGTACGCCGAGTGGTCGGAGGTCGTGTCCACGAACTTCCGGGACGCCTCCGGGCCGGCCATGACC
GAGATCGGCGAGCAGCCGTGGGGGCGGGAGTTCGCCCTGCGCGACCCGGCCGGCAACTGCGTGCACTTCG
TGGCCGAGGAGCAGGACTGACACGTGCTACGAGATTTCGATTCCACCGCCGCCTTCTATGAAAGGTTGGG
CTTCGGAATCGTTTTCCGGGACGCCGGCTGGATGATCCTCCAGCGCGGGGATCTCATGCTGGAGTTCTTC
GCCCACCCCAACTTGTTTATTGCAGCTTATAATGGTTACAAATAAAGCAATAGCATCACAAATTTCACAA
ATAAAGCATTTTTTTCACTGCATTCTAGTTGTGGTTTGTCCAAACTCATCAATGTATCTTATCATGTCTG
TATACCGTCGACCTCTAGCTAGAGCTTGGCGTAATCATGGTCATAGCTGTTTCCTGTGTGAAATTGTTAT
CCGCTCACAATTCCACACAACATACGAGCCGGAAGCATAAAGTGTAAAGCCTGGGGTGCCTAATGAGTGA
GCTAACTCACATTAATTGCGTTGCGCTCACTGCCCGCTTTCCAGTCGGGAAACCTGTCGTGCCAGCTGCA
TTAATGAATCGGCCAACGCGCGGGGAGAGGCGGTTTGCGTATTGGGCGCTCTTCCGCTTCCTCGCTCACT
GACTCGCTGCGCTCGGTCGTTCGGCTGCGGCGAGCGGTATCAGCTCACTCAAAGGCGGTAATACGGTTAT
CCACAGAATCAGGGGATAACGCAGGAAAGAACATGTGAGCAAAAGGCCAGCAAAAGGCCAGGAACCGTAA
AAAGGCCGCGTTGCTGGCGTTTTTCCATAGGCTCCGCCCCCCTGACGAGCATCACAAAAATCGACGCTCA
AGTCAGAGGTGGCGAAACCCGACAGGACTATAAAGATACCAGGCGTTTCCCCCTGGAAGCTCCCTCGTGC
GCTCTCCTGTTCCGACCCTGCCGCTTACCGGATACCTGTCCGCCTTTCTCCCTTCGGGAAGCGTGGCGCT
TTCTCATAGCTCACGCTGTAGGTATCTCAGTTCGGTGTAGGTCGTTCGCTCCAAGCTGGGCTGTGTGCAC
GAACCCCCCGTTCAGCCCGACCGCTGCGCCTTATCCGGTAACTATCGTCTTGAGTCCAACCCGGTAAGAC
ACGACTTATCGCCACTGGCAGCAGCCACTGGTAACAGGATTAGCAGAGCGAGGTATGTAGGCGGTGCTAC
AGAGTTCTTGAAGTGGTGGCCTAACTACGGCTACACTAGAAGAACAGTATTTGGTATCTGCGCTCTGCTG
AAGCCAGTTACCTTCGGAAAAAGAGTTGGTAGCTCTTGATCCGGCAAACAAACCACCGCTGGTAGCGGTT
TTTTTGTTTGCAAGCAGCAGATTACGCGCAGAAAAAAAGGATCTCAAGAAGATCCTTTGATCTTTTCTAC
GGGGTCTGACGCTCAGTGGAACGAAAACTCACGTTAAGGGATTTTGGTCATGAGATTATCAAAAAGGATC
TTCACCTAGATCCTTTTAAATTAAAAATGAAGTTTTAAATCAATCTAAAGTATATATGAGTAAACTTGGT
CTGACAGTTACCAATGCTTAATCAGTGAGGCACCTATCTCAGCGATCTGTCTATTTCGTTCATCCATAGT
TGCCTGACTCCCCGTCGTGTAGATAACTACGATACGGGAGGGCTTACCATCTGGCCCCAGTGCTGCAATG
ATACCGCGAGACCCACGCTCACCGGCTCCAGATTTATCAGCAATAAACCAGCCAGCCGGAAGGGCCGAGC
GCAGAAGTGGTCCTGCAACTTTATCCGCCTCCATCCAGTCTATTAATTGTTGCCGGGAAGCTAGAGTAAG
TAGTTCGCCAGTTAATAGTTTGCGCAACGTTGTTGCCATTGCTACAGGCATCGTGGTGTCACGCTCGTCG
TTTGGTATGGCTTCATTCAGCTCCGGTTCCCAACGATCAAGGCGAGTTACATGATCCCCCATGTTGTGCA
AAAAAGCGGTTAGCTCCTTCGGTCCTCCGATCGTTGTCAGAAGTAAGTTGGCCGCAGTGTTATCACTCAT
GGTTATGGCAGCACTGCATAATTCTCTTACTGTCATGCCATCCGTAAGATGCTTTTCTGTGACTGGTGAG
TACTCAACCAAGTCATTCTGAGAATAGTGTATGCGGCGACCGAGTTGCTCTTGCCCGGCGTCAATACGGG
ATAATACCGCGCCACATAGCAGAACTTTAAAAGTGCTCATCATTGGAAAACGTTCTTCGGGGCGAAAACT
CTCAAGGATCTTACCGCTGTTGAGATCCAGTTCGATGTAACCCACTCGTGCACCCAACTGATCTTCAGCA
TCTTTTACTTTCACCAGCGTTTCTGGGTGAGCAAAAACAGGAAGGCAAAATGCCGCAAAAAAGGGAATAA
GGGCGACACGGAAATGTTGAATACTCATACTCTTCCTTTTTCAATATTATTGAAGCATTTATCAGGGTTA
TTGTCTCATGAGCGGATACATATTTGAATGTATTTAGAAAAATAAACAAATAGGGGTTCCGCGCACATTT
CCCCGAAAAGTGCCACCTGACGTC
