Features (pLannotate 1.2.2; 21 found; start..end, strand, type, name):
      1..380     +  enhancer       CMV enhancer: human cytomegalovirus immediate early enhancer
    381..584     +  promoter       CMV promoter: human cytomegalovirus (CMV) immediate early promoter
    586..605     +  promoter       PLtetO-1 promoter (fragment): modified phage lambda PL promoter with tet operator sites (Lutz and Bujard, 1997)
    607..626     +  promoter       PLtetO-1 promoter (fragment): modified phage lambda PL promoter with tet operator sites (Lutz and Bujard, 1997)
    634..667     +  promoter       TRE3GV promoter (fragment): 3rd-generation Tet-responsive promoter that can be activated by binding of Tet-On® 3G, optimized for retroviral and lentiviral vectors
   1435..1659    +  polyA_signal   bGH poly(A) signal: bovine growth hormone polyadenylation signal
   1663..1684    +  promoter       SV40 promoter (fragment): SV40 enhancer and early promoter
   1705..2133    +  rep_origin     f1 ori (sequence partly withheld): f1 bacteriophage origin of replication; arrow indicates direction of (+) strand synthesis
   2147..2476    +  promoter       SV40 promoter: SV40 enhancer and early promoter
   2524..2571    +  promoter       EM7 promoter: synthetic bacterial promoter&nbsp
   2590..2964    +  CDS            BleoR: antibiotic-binding protein; Sh ble from Streptoalloteichus hindustanus; confers resistance to bleomycin, phleomycin, and Zeocin™
   2974..3099    +  CDS            ble (fragment): BLE_KLEPN - Experimental evidence at protein level: Swiss-Prot protein existence level 1. Binding protein with a strong affinity to the bleomycin family of antibiotics. Binds to CL990; an antimitotic-antibiotic compound. From Klebsiella pneumoniae.
   3094..3215    +  polyA_signal   SV40 poly(A) signal: SV40 polyadenylation signal
   3288..3304    -  protein_bind   lac operator: The lac repressor binds to the lac operator to inhibit transcription in E. coli. This inhibition can be relieved by adding lactose or isopropyl-β-D-thiogalactopyranoside (IPTG). lac repressor encoded by lacI
   3312..3342    -  promoter       lac promoter: promoter for the E. coli lac operon
   3357..3378    -  protein_bind   CAP binding site: CAP binding activates transcription in the presence of cAMP. E. coli catabolite activator protein
   3391..3483    -  CDS            lacI (fragment): lac repressor; lacI; The lac repressor binds to the lac operator to inhibit transcription in E. coli. This inhibition can be relieved by adding lactose or isopropyl-β-D-thiogalactopyranoside (IPTG).
   3666..4254    -  rep_origin     ori: high-copy-number ColE1/pMB1/pBR322/pUC origin of replication
   4425..5285    -  CDS            AmpR: β-lactamase; bla; confers resistance to ampicillin, carbenicillin, and related antibiotics
   5286..5390    -  promoter       AmpR promoter: bla
   5449..5501    -  misc_feature   bom (fragment): basis of mobility region from pBR322
>Addgene plasmid #138448 | pcDNA4/TO-BcRF1 1-178-2xStrep | addgene full sequence | sequence record 272751 | Addgene NGS Result
GACATTGATTATTGACTAGTTATTAATAGTAATCAATTACGGGGTCATTAGTTCATAGCCCATATATGGA
GTTCCGCGTTACATAACTTACGGTAAATGGCCCGCCTGGCTGACCGCCCAACGACCCCCGCCCATTGACG
TCAATAATGACGTATGTTCCCATAGTAACGCCAATAGGGACTTTCCATTGACGTCAATGGGTGGAGTATT
TACGGTAAACTGCCCACTTGGCAGTACATCAAGTGTATCATATGCCAAGTACGCCCCCTATTGACGTCAA
TGACGGTAAATGGCCCGCCTGGCATTATGCCCAGTACATGACCTTATGGGACTTTCCTACTTGGCAGTAC
ATCTACGTATTAGTCATCGCTATTACCATGGTGATGCGGTTTTGGCAGTACATCAATGGGCGTGGATAGC
GGTTTGACTCACGGGGATTTCCAAGTCTCCACCCCATTGACGTCAATGGGAGTTTGTTTTGGCACCAAAA
TCAACGGGACTTTCCAAAATGTCGTAACAACTCCGCCCCATTGACGCAAATGGGCGGTAGGCGTGTACGG
TGGGAGGTCTATATAAGCAGAGCTCTCCCTATCAGTGATAGAGATCTCCCTATCAGTGATAGAGATCGTC
GACGAGCTCGTTTAGTGAACCGTCAGATCGCCTGGAGACGCCATCCACGCTGTTTTGACCTCCATAGAAG
ACACCGGGACCGATCCAGCCTCCGGACTCTAGCGTTTAAACTTAAGCTTGGTACCGAGCTCGGATCCATG
ACACAAGGTAAGAGGGAGATGGGGGGAGGTCTCGAGGGCTTCTCTTCACAGCTGGGTCTCTTTTACGCCC
TGGCCTGCAACCGCAGCCCACCTGCACTTCCCGAGGATGCTACCCTTCTAATCAAATGGTTGGACACGGC
CCTGGGCAGGGAGGCCACCTTTTACGCGTGTCGGGCTATGCGTCGTCTTCTACTCGGCGTTATCCGAATA
AATGACTGCCAGGAGCTGCCACCCGGTTTAATAATTCTGAGTCCGGGCACCGTCCCTGGCCCCCTTGGAG
TCCAGAGTCTGGAGCATACAGACTGCGAAATATGGTCCTCTGCCCACCCTGACCACGCTGCCCACCTCCC
GGTGCCCAGGGTCATCACATACACCGACTGCCCGGGTTCCATAAGCACGAGCTCAATGTTTCGCCTTATC
ATCCGCTACTTGTCTCATCACCAATTTGAGCGCTGCTTCGAGCAGTTCTGCCGCGTGGTCCCGCGTCGCT
TCCTAGGGACCTGTAAGCAAAACTCTGCAAAGATGCTGGCTCTCGAGGGAGGCGGTGGATGGAGCCACCC
CCAGTTCGAGAAGGGCGGCGGCAGCGGCGGCGGCAGCGGCGGCGGCAGCTGGAGCCACCCCCAGTTCGAG
AAGGGGCCCGTTTAAACCCGCTGATCAGCCTCGACTGTGCCTTCTAGTTGCCAGCCATCTGTTGTTTGCC
CCTCCCCCGTGCCTTCCTTGACCCTGGAAGGTGCCACTCCCACTGTCCTTTCCTAATAAAATGAGGAAAT
TGCATCGCATTGTCTGAGTAGGTGTCATTCTATTCTGGGGGGTGGGGTGGGGCAGGACAGCAAGGGGGAG
GATTGGGAAGACAATAGCAGGCATGCTGGGGATGCGGTGGGCTCTATGGCTTCTGAGGCGGAAAGAACCA
GCTGGGGCTCTAGGGGGTATCCCC
[124 nt withheld, positions 1705-1828]
C
[91 nt withheld, positions 1830-1920]
A
[49 nt withheld, positions 1922-1970]
CCTTTGACGTTGGAGTCCACGTTCTTT
[37 nt withheld, positions 1998-2034]
ACCCTATCTCGGTCTATTCTTTTGATTTATAAGGGATTTTGCCGATTTCGGCCTATTGGTTAAAAAATGA
GCTGATTTAACAAAAATTTAACGCGAATTAATTCTGTGGAATGTGTGTCAGTTAGGGTGTGGAAAGTCCC
CAGGCTCCCCAGCAGGCAGAAGTATGCAAAGCATGCATCTCAATTAGTCAGCAACCAGGTGTGGAAAGTC
CCCAGGCTCCCCAGCAGGCAGAAGTATGCAAAGCATGCATCTCAATTAGTCAGCAACCATAGTCCCGCCC
CTAACTCCGCCCATCCCGCCCCTAACTCCGCCCAGTTCCGCCCATTCTCCGCCCCATGGCTGACTAATTT
TTTTTATTTATGCAGAGGCCGAGGCCGCCTCTGCCTCTGAGCTATTCCAGAAGTAGTGAGGAGGCTTTTT
TGGAGGCCTAGGCTTTTGCAAAAAGCTCCCGGGAGCTTGTATATCCATTTTCGGATCTGATCAGCACGTG
TTGACAATTAATCATCGGCATAGTATATCGGCATAGTATAATACGACAAGGTGAGGAACTAAACCATGGC
CAAGTTGACCAGTGCCGTTCCGGTGCTCACCGCGCGCGACGTCGCCGGAGCGGTCGAGTTCTGGACCGAC
CGGCTCGGGTTCTCCCGGGACTTCGTGGAGGACGACTTCGCCGGTGTGGTCCGGGACGACGTGACCCTGT
TCATCAGCGCGGTCCAGGACCAGGTGGTGCCGGACAACACCCTGGCCTGGGTGTGGGTGCGCGGCCTGGA
CGAGCTGTACGCCGAGTGGTCGGAGGTCGTGTCCACGAACTTCCGGGACGCCTCCGGGCCGGCCATGACC
GAGATCGGCGAGCAGCCGTGGGGGCGGGAGTTCGCCCTGCGCGACCCGGCCGGCAACTGCGTGCACTTCG
TGGCCGAGGAGCAGGACTGACACGTGCTACGAGATTTCGATTCCACCGCCGCCTTCTATGAAAGGTTGGG
CTTCGGAATCGTTTTCCGGGACGCCGGCTGGATGATCCTCCAGCGCGGGGATCTCATGCTGGAGTTCTTC
GCCCACCCCAACTTGTTTATTGCAGCTTATAATGGTTACAAATAAAGCAATAGCATCACAAATTTCACAA
ATAAAGCATTTTTTTCACTGCATTCTAGTTGTGGTTTGTCCAAACTCATCAATGTATCTTATCATGTCTG
TATACCGTCGACCTCTAGCTAGAGCTTGGCGTAATCATGGTCATAGCTGTTTCCTGTGTGAAATTGTTAT
CCGCTCACAATTCCACACAACATACGAGCCGGAAGCATAAAGTGTAAAGCCTGGGGTGCCTAATGAGTGA
GCTAACTCACATTAATTGCGTTGCGCTCACTGCCCGCTTTCCAGTCGGGAAACCTGTCGTGCCAGCTGCA
TTAATGAATCGGCCAACGCGCGGGGAGAGGCGGTTTGCGTATTGGGCGCTCTTCCGCTTCCTCGCTCACT
GACTCGCTGCGCTCGGTCGTTCGGCTGCGGCGAGCGGTATCAGCTCACTCAAAGGCGGTAATACGGTTAT
CCACAGAATCAGGGGATAACGCAGGAAAGAACATGTGAGCAAAAGGCCAGCAAAAGGCCAGGAACCGTAA
AAAGGCCGCGTTGCTGGCGTTTTTCCATAGGCTCCGCCCCCCTGACGAGCATCACAAAAATCGACGCTCA
AGTCAGAGGTGGCGAAACCCGACAGGACTATAAAGATACCAGGCGTTTCCCCCTGGAAGCTCCCTCGTGC
GCTCTCCTGTTCCGACCCTGCCGCTTACCGGATACCTGTCCGCCTTTCTCCCTTCGGGAAGCGTGGCGCT
TTCTCATAGCTCACGCTGTAGGTATCTCAGTTCGGTGTAGGTCGTTCGCTCCAAGCTGGGCTGTGTGCAC
GAACCCCCCGTTCAGCCCGACCGCTGCGCCTTATCCGGTAACTATCGTCTTGAGTCCAACCCGGTAAGAC
ACGACTTATCGCCACTGGCAGCAGCCACTGGTAACAGGATTAGCAGAGCGAGGTATGTAGGCGGTGCTAC
AGAGTTCTTGAAGTGGTGGCCTAACTACGGCTACACTAGAAGAACAGTATTTGGTATCTGCGCTCTGCTG
AAGCCAGTTACCTTCGGAAAAAGAGTTGGTAGCTCTTGATCCGGCAAACAAACCACCGCTGGTAGCGGTG
GTTTTTTTGTTTGCAAGCAGCAGATTACGCGCAGAAAAAAAGGATCTCAAGAAGATCCTTTGATCTTTTC
TACGGGGTCTGACGCTCAGTGGAACGAAAACTCACGTTAAGGGATTTTGGTCATGAGATTATCAAAAAGG
ATCTTCACCTAGATCCTTTTAAATTAAAAATGAAGTTTTAAATCAATCTAAAGTATATATGAGTAAACTT
GGTCTGACAGTTACCAATGCTTAATCAGTGAGGCACCTATCTCAGCGATCTGTCTATTTCGTTCATCCAT
AGTTGCCTGACTCCCCGTCGTGTAGATAACTACGATACGGGAGGGCTTACCATCTGGCCCCAGTGCTGCA
ATGATACCGCGAGACCCACGCTCACCGGCTCCAGATTTATCAGCAATAAACCAGCCAGCCGGAAGGGCCG
AGCGCAGAAGTGGTCCTGCAACTTTATCCGCCTCCATCCAGTCTATTAATTGTTGCCGGGAAGCTAGAGT
AAGTAGTTCGCCAGTTAATAGTTTGCGCAACGTTGTTGCCATTGCTACAGGCATCGTGGTGTCACGCTCG
TCGTTTGGTATGGCTTCATTCAGCTCCGGTTCCCAACGATCAAGGCGAGTTACATGATCCCCCATGTTGT
GCAAAAAAGCGGTTAGCTCCTTCGGTCCTCCGATCGTTGTCAGAAGTAAGTTGGCCGCAGTGTTATCACT
CATGGTTATGGCAGCACTGCATAATTCTCTTACTGTCATGCCATCCGTAAGATGCTTTTCTGTGACTGGT
GAGTACTCAACCAAGTCATTCTGAGAATAGTGTATGCGGCGACCGAGTTGCTCTTGCCCGGCGTCAATAC
GGGATAATACCGCGCCACATAGCAGAACTTTAAAAGTGCTCATCATTGGAAAACGTTCTTCGGGGCGAAA
ACTCTCAAGGATCTTACCGCTGTTGAGATCCAGTTCGATGTAACCCACTCGTGCACCCAACTGATCTTCA
GCATCTTTTACTTTCACCAGCGTTTCTGGGTGAGCAAAAACAGGAAGGCAAAATGCCGCAAAAAAGGGAA
TAAGGGCGACACGGAAATGTTGAATACTCATACTCTTCCTTTTTCAATATTATTGAAGCATTTATCAGGG
TTATTGTCTCATGAGCGGATACATATTTGAATGTATTTAGAAAAATAAACAAATAGGGGTTCCGCGCACA
TTTCCCCGAAAAGTGCCACCTGACGTCGACGGATCGGGAGATCTCCCGATCCCCTATGGTGCACTCTCAG
TACAATCTGCTCTGATGCCGCATAGTTAAGCCAGTATCTGCTCCCTGCTTGTGTGTTGGAGGTCGCTGAG
TAGTGCGCGAGCAAAATTTAAGCTACAACAAGGCAAGGCTTGACCGACAATTGCATGAAGAATCTGCTTA
GGGTTAGGCGTTTTGCGCTGCTTCGCGATGTACGGGCCAGATATACGCGTT
